Addgene plasmid #195639: pBEL2755
Purpose: Expression/purification of 6xHis-TEV-sfGFP-MlaA (227-251; I248N)
Depositing lab: Gira Bhabha & Damian Ekiert. Depositing organization: NYU Grossman School of Medicine. Publication: Protein-protein interactions in the Mla lipid transport system probed by computational structure prediction and deep mutational scanning. MacRae MR, Puvanendran D, Haase MAB, Coudray N, Kolich L, Lam C, Baek M, Bhabha G, Ekiert DC. J Biol Chem. 2023 Apr 24:104744. doi: 10.1016/j.jbc.2023.104744. PubMed 37100290.
Backbone
  Vector backbone: pET21a
  Vector type: Bacterial Expression
Growth in bacteria
  Bacterial resistance: Ampicillin, 100 μg/mL
  Growth temperature: 37°C
  Growth strain: DH5alpha
  Copy number: High Copy
Gene/Insert
  Gene/Insert name: sfGFP-MlaA
  Species: E. coli
  Mutation: 6xHis-TEV-sfGFP-MlaA (227-251; I248N)
  Cloning method: Gibson Cloning
Terms and licenses: Academic/Nonprofit Terms; Industry Terms: Not Available to Industry
Depositor comments: Please visit https://www.biorxiv.org/content/10.1101/2022.12.09.519820v1 for bioRxiv preprint.
How to cite: pBEL2755 was a gift from Gira Bhabha & Damian Ekiert (Addgene plasmid # 195639 ; http://n2t.net/addgene:195639 ; RRID:Addgene_195639)
