[The description below was written by a language model from this plasmid's Addgene catalogue record and pLannotate feature annotations shown in this document.]
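Description:
pBEL2755 is a bacterial expression plasmid built on the pET21a backbone for producing and purifying a superfolder GFP fusion to a short C-terminal segment of the E. coli outer-membrane lipoprotein MlaA. It is maintained in E. coli through a ColE1/pMB1-type origin and selected with ampicillin via the β-lactamase gene. The catalogue lists it as high copy, although the annotated backbone also retains the rop gene and the bom region typical of pBR322-derived pET vectors. An f1 origin, remnants of the tetracycline resistance gene, a loxP site and a small pBluescript polylinker fragment are also annotated in the backbone; the record assigns no function to these last two.

The expression cassette is a standard T7lac arrangement. A T7 promoter followed by a lac operator drives the open reading frame, a plasmid-borne lacI gene supplies repressor, and a T7 terminator closes the unit, so expression needs a host providing T7 RNA polymerase and is induced with IPTG. According to the catalogue, the encoded protein is 6xHis-TEV-sfGFP-MlaA(227-251; I248N). This comprises an N-terminal histidine tag for affinity purification, a TEV protease site for tag removal, sfGFP as a soluble fluorescent carrier, and the 25-residue MlaA peptide carrying an I248N substitution. The feature table annotates sfGFP immediately followed by the 75-nt mlaA fragment but does not separately call the His tag or TEV site, which presumably lie in the unannotated stretch upstream of sfGFP. A short match to a T7 gene 10-derived solubility tag downstream of the mlaA fragment is probably residual vector sequence.

MlaA belongs to the Mla phospholipid transport pathway that maintains outer-membrane lipid asymmetry. The associated work examined protein-protein interactions in this system, so this point mutant was most likely made to test how the substitution affects binding by the MlaA C-terminal peptide, though the record does not say so explicitly.
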