Features (pLannotate 1.2.2; 20 found; start..end, strand, type, name):
     12..440     +  rep_origin     f1 ori (sequence partly withheld): f1 bacteriophage origin of replication; arrow indicates direction of (+) strand synthesis
    542..575     +  protein_bind   loxP: Cre-mediated recombination occurs in the 8-bp core sequence (GCATACAT). Cre recombinase
    605..623     +  misc_feature   MCS (fragment): pBluescript multiple cloning site
    654..758     +  promoter       AmpR promoter: bla
    759..1619    +  CDS            AmpR: β-lactamase; bla; confers resistance to ampicillin, carbenicillin, and related antibiotics
   1790..2378    +  rep_origin     ori: high-copy-number ColE1/pMB1/pBR322/pUC origin of replication
   2564..2703    -  misc_feature   bom: basis of mobility region from pBR322
   2805..2996    -  CDS            rop: Rop protein, which maintains plasmids at low copy number; rop
   3013..3393    +  CDS            YPB1_ECOLX: Protein predicted: Swiss-Prot protein existence level 4. From Escherichia coli.
   3465..3756    -  CDS            TcR (fragment): tetracycline efflux protein; tet; confers resistance to tetracycline
   3771..3792    -  protein_bind   CAP binding site: CAP binding activates transcription in the presence of cAMP. E. coli catabolite activator protein
   3805..4887    -  CDS            lacI: lac repressor; lacI; The lac repressor binds to the lac operator to inhibit transcription in E. coli. This inhibition can be relieved by adding lactose or isopropyl-β-D-thiogalactopyranoside (IPTG).
   4888..4965    -  promoter       lacI promoter: lacI
   4973..5252    -  CDS            TcR (fragment): tetracycline efflux protein; tet; confers resistance to tetracycline
   5274..5292    +  promoter       T7 promoter: promoter for bacteriophage T7 RNA polymerase
   5293..5317    +  protein_bind   lac operator: The lac repressor binds to the lac operator to inhibit transcription in E. coli. This inhibition can be relieved by adding lactose or isopropyl-β-D-thiogalactopyranoside (IPTG). lac repressor encoded by lacI
   5414..6124    +  CDS            Superfolder GFP: Superfolder GFP is a basic (constitutively fluorescent) green fluorescent protein published in 2005, derived from Aequorea victoria. It is reported to be a very rapidly-maturing weak dimer.
   6125..6199    +  CDS            mlaA (fragment): MLAA_ECOLI - Also known as vacJ. Experimental evidence at protein level: Swiss-Prot protein existence level 1. Involved in a phospholipid transport pathway that maintains lipid asymmetry in the outer membrane by retrograde trafficking of phospholipids from the outer membrane to the inner membrane. From Escherichia coli (strain K12).
   6225..6274    +  CDS            SET1 (fragment): solubility-enhancement tag derived from T7 phage gene 10B
   6282..6329    +  terminator     T7 terminator: transcription terminator for bacteriophage T7 RNA polymerase
>Addgene plasmid #195639 | pBEL2755 | addgene full sequence | sequence record 383004 | Addgene NGS Result
TGGCGAATGGG
[124 nt withheld, positions 12-135]
C
[91 nt withheld, positions 137-227]
A
[49 nt withheld, positions 229-277]
CCTTTGACGTTGGAGTCCACGTTCTTT
[37 nt withheld, positions 305-341]
ACCCTATCTCGGTCTATTCTTTTGATTTATAAGGGATTTTGCCGATTTCGGCCTATTGGTTAAAAAATGA
GCTGATTTAACAAAAATTTAACGCGAATTTTAACAAAATATTAACGCTTACAATTTAGGTGGCACTTTTC
GGGGAACGACGACCTGCAGCCAAGCTAGCTTGGCTGGACGTAAACTCCTCTTCAGACCTAATAACTTCGT
ATAGCATACATTATACGAAGTTATATTAAGGGTTATTGAATATGATCGGAATTGGGCTGCAGGAATTCGA
TAGCTTGGCTGCAGGTCGACCTCGAGGATGTGCGCGGAACCCCTATTTGTTTATTTTTCTAAATACATTC
AAATATGTATCCGCTCATGAGACAATAACCCTGATAAATGCTTCAATAATATTGAAAAAGGAAGAGTATG
AGTATTCAACATTTCCGTGTCGCCCTTATTCCCTTTTTTGCGGCATTTTGCCTTCCTGTTTTTGCTCACC
CAGAAACGCTGGTGAAAGTAAAAGATGCTGAAGATCAGTTGGGTGCACGAGTGGGTTACATCGAACTGGA
TCTCAACAGCGGTAAGATCCTTGAGAGTTTTCGCCCCGAAGAACGTTTTCCAATGATGAGCACTTTTAAA
GTTCTGCTATGTGGCGCGGTATTATCCCGTATTGACGCCGGGCAAGAGCAACTCGGTCGCCGCATACACT
ATTCTCAGAATGACTTGGTTGAGTACTCACCAGTCACAGAAAAGCATCTTACGGATGGCATGACAGTAAG
AGAATTATGCAGTGCTGCCATAACCATGAGTGATAACACTGCGGCCAACTTACTTCTGACAACGATCGGA
GGACCGAAGGAGCTAACCGCTTTTTTGCACAACATGGGGGATCATGTAACTCGCCTTGATCGTTGGGAAC
CGGAGCTGAATGAAGCCATACCAAACGACGAGCGTGACACCACGATGCCTGCAGCAATGGCAACAACGTT
GCGCAAACTATTAACTGGCGAACTACTTACTCTAGCTTCCCGGCAACAATTAATAGACTGGATGGAGGCG
GATAAAGTTGCAGGACCACTTCTGCGCTCGGCCCTTCCGGCTGGCTGGTTTATTGCTGATAAATCTGGAG
CCGGTGAGCGTGGCTCTCGCGGTATCATTGCAGCACTGGGGCCAGATGGTAAGCCCTCCCGTATCGTAGT
TATCTACACGACGGGGAGTCAGGCAACTATGGATGAACGAAATAGACAGATCGCTGAGATAGGTGCCTCA
CTGATTAAGCATTGGTAACTGTCAGACCAAGTTTACTCATATATACTTTAGATTGATTTAAAACTTCATT
TTTAATTTAAAAGGATCTAGGTGAAGATCCTTTTTGATAATCTCATGACCAAAATCCCTTAACGTGAGTT
TTCGTTCCACTGAGCGTCAGACCCCGTAGAAAAGATCAAAGGATCTTCTTGAGATCCTTTTTTTCTGCGC
GTAATCTGCTGCTTGCAAACAAAAAAACCACCGCTACCAGCGGTGGTTTGTTTGCCGGATCAAGAGCTAC
CAACTCTTTTTCCGAAGGTAACTGGCTTCAGCAGAGCGCAGATACCAAATACTGTCCTTCTAGTGTAGCC
GTAGTTAGGCCACCACTTCAAGAACTCTGTAGCACCGCCTACATACCTCGCTCTGCTAATCCTGTTACCA
GTGGCTGCTGCCAGTGGCGATAAGTCGTGTCTTACCGGGTTGGACTCAAGACGATAGTTACCGGATAAGG
CGCAGCGGTCGGGCTGAACGGGGGGTTCGTGCACACAGCCCAGCTTGGAGCGAACGACCTACACCGAACT
GAGATACCTACAGCGTGAGCTATGAGAAAGCGCCACGCTTCCCGAAGGGAGAAAGGCGGACAGGTATCCG
GTAAGCGGCAGGGTCGGAACAGGAGAGCGCACGAGGGAGCTTCCAGGGGGAAACGCCTGGTATCTTTATA
GTCCTGTCGGGTTTCGCCACCTCTGACTTGAGCGTCGATTTTTGTGATGCTCGTCAGGGGGGCGGAGCCT
ATGGAAAAACGCCAGCAACGCGGCCTTTTTACGGTTCCTGGCCTTTTGCTGGCCTTTTGCTCACATGTTC
TTTCCTGCGTTATCCCCTGATTCTGTGGATAACCGTATTACCGCCTTTGAGTGAGCTGATACCGCTCGCC
GCAGCCGAACGACCGAGCGCAGCGAGTCAGTGAGCGAGGAAGCGGAAGAGCGCCTGATGCGGTATTTTCT
CCTTACGCATCTGTGCGGTATTTCACACCGCAATGGTGCACTCTCAGTACAATCTGCTCTGATGCCGCAT
AGTTAAGCCAGTATACACTCCGCTATCGCTACGTGACTGGGTCATGGCTGCGCCCCGACACCCGCCAACA
CCCGCTGACGCGCCCTGACGGGCTTGTCTGCTCCCGGCATCCGCTTACAGACAAGCTGTGACCGTCTCCG
GGAGCTGCATGTGTCAGAGGTTTTCACCGTCATCACCGAAACGCGCGAGGCAGCTGCGGTAAAGCTCATC
AGCGTGGTCGTGAAGCGATTCACAGATGTCTGCCTGTTCATCCGCGTCCAGCTCGTTGAGTTTCTCCAGA
AGCGTTAATGTCTGGCTTCTGATAAAGCGGGCCATGTTAAGGGCGGTTTTTTCCTGTTTGGTCACTGATG
CCTCCGTGTAAGGGGGATTTCTGTTCATGGGGGTAATGATACCGATGAAACGAGAGAGGATGCTCACGAT
ACGGGTTACTGATGATGAACATGCCCGGTTACTGGAACGTTGTGAGGGTAAACAACTGGCGGTATGGATG
CGGCGGGACCAGAGAAAAATCACTCAGGGTCAATGCCAGCGCTTCGTTAATACAGATGTAGGTGTTCCAC
AGGGTAGCCAGCAGCATCCTGCGATGCAGATCCGGAACATAATGGTGCAGGGCGCTGACTTCCGCGTTTC
CAGACTTTACGAAACACGGAAACCGAAGACCATTCATGTTGTTGCTCAGGTCGCAGACGTTTTGCAGCAG
CAGTCGCTTCACGTTCGCTCGCGTATCGGTGATTCATTCTGCTAACCAGTAAGGCAACCCCGCCAGCCTA
GCCGGGTCCTCAACGACAGGAGCACGATCATGCGCACCCGTGGGGCCGCCATGCCGGCGATAATGGCCTG
CTTCTCGCCGAAACGTTTGGTGGCGGGACCAGTGACGAAGGCTTGAGCGAGGGCGTGCAAGATTCCGAAT
ACCGCAAGCGACAGGCCGATCATCGTCGCGCTCCAGCGAAAGCGGTCCTCGCCGAAAATGACCCAGAGCG
CTGCCGGCACCTGTCCTACGAGTTGCATGATAAAGAAGACAGTCATAAGTGCGGCGACGATAGTCATGCC
CCGCGCCCACCGGAAGGAGCTGACTGGGTTGAAGGCTCTCAAGGGCATCGGTCGAGATCCCGGTGCCTAA
TGAGTGAGCTAACTTACATTAATTGCGTTGCGCTCACTGCCCGCTTTCCAGTCGGGAAACCTGTCGTGCC
AGCTGCATTAATGAATCGGCCAACGCGCGGGGAGAGGCGGTTTGCGTATTGGGCGCCAGGGTGGTTTTTC
TTTTCACCAGTGAGACGGGCAACAGCTGATTGCCCTTCACGGCCTGGCCCTGAGAGAGTTGCAGCAAGCG
GTCCACGCTGGTTTGCCCCAGCAGGCGAAAATCCTGTTTGATGGTGGTTAACGGCGGGATATAACATGAG
CTGTCTTCGGTATCGTCGTATCCCACTACCGAGATATCCGCACCAACGCGCAGCCCGGACTCGGTAATGG
CGCGCATTGCGCCCAGCGCCATCTGATCGTTGGCAACCAGCATCGCAGTGGGAACGATGCCCTCATTCAG
CATTTGCATGGTTTGTTGAAAACCGGACATGGCACTCCAGTCGCCTTCCCGTTCCGCTATCGGCTGAATT
TGATTGCGAGTGAGATATTTATGCCAGCCAGCCAGACGCAGACGCGCCGAGACAGAACTTAATGGGCCCG
CTAACAGCGCGATTTGCTGGTGACCCAATGCGACCAGATGCTCCACGCCCAGTCGCGTACCGTCTTCATG
GGAGAAAATAATACTGTTGATGGGTGTCTGGTCAGAGACATCAAGAAATAACGCCGGAACATTAGTGCAG
GCAGCTTCCACAGCAATGGCATCCTGGTCATCCAGCGGATAGTTAATGATCAGCCCACTGACGCGTTGCG
CGAGAAGATTGTGCACCGCCGCTTTACAGGCTTCGACGCCGCTTCGTTCTACCATCGACACCACCACGCT
GGCACCCAGTTGATCGGCGCGAGATTTAATCGCCGCGACAATTTGCGACGGCGCGTGCAGGGCCAGACTG
GAGGTGGCAACGCCAATCAGCAACGACTGTTTGCCCGCCAGTTGTTGTGCCACGCGGTTGGGAATGTAAT
TCAGCTCCGCCATCGCCGCTTCCACTTTTTCCCGCGTTTTCGCAGAAACGTGGCTGGCCTGGTTCACCAC
GCGGGAAACGGTCTGATAAGAGACACCGGCATACTCTGCGACATCGTATAACGTTACTGGTTTCACATTC
ACCACCCTGAATTGACTCTCTTCCGGGCGCTATCATGCCATACCGCGAAAGGTTTTGCGCCATTCGATGG
TGTCCGGGATCTCGACGCTCTCCCTTATGCGACTCCTGCATTAGGAAGCAGCCCAGTAGTAGGTTGAGGC
CGTTGAGCACCGCCGCCGCAAGGAATGGTGCATGCAAGGAGATGGCGCCCAACAGTCCCCCGGCCACGGG
GCCTGCCACCATACCCACGCCGAAACAAGCGCTCATGAGCCCGAAGTGGCGAGCCCGATCTTCCCCATCG
GTGATGTCGGCGATATAGGCGCCAGCAACCGCACCTGTGGCGCCGGTGATGCCGGCCACGATGCGTCCGG
CGTAGAGGATCGAGATCTCGATCCCGCGAAATTAATACGACTCACTATAGGGGAATTGTGAGCGGATAAC
AATTCCCCTCTAGAAATAATTTTGTTTAACTTTGGCCCAGGAGATATACATATGCATCACCACCATCACC
ATGAAAATCTGTATTTTCAGGGGGAGAGACCAAGCAAAGGAGAAGAACTTTTCACTGGAGTTGTCCCAAT
TCTTGTTGAATTAGATGGTGATGTTAATGGGCACAAATTTTCTGTCCGTGGAGAGGGTGAAGGTGATGCT
ACAAACGGAAAACTCACCCTTAAATTTATTTGCACTACTGGAAAACTACCTGTTCCGTGGCCAACACTTG
TCACTACTCTGACCTATGGTGTTCAATGCTTTTCCCGTTATCCGGATCACATGAAACGGCATGACTTTTT
CAAGAGTGCCATGCCCGAAGGTTATGTACAGGAACGCACTATATCTTTCAAAGATGACGGGACCTACAAG
ACGCGTGCTGAAGTCAAGTTTGAAGGTGATACCCTTGTTAATCGTATCGAGTTAAAGGGTATTGATTTTA
AAGAAGATGGAAACATTCTTGGACACAAACTCGAGTACAACTTTAACTCACACAATGTATACATCACGGC
AGACAAACAAAAGAATGGAATCAAAGCTAACTTCAAAATTCGCCACAACGTTGAAGATGGTTCCGTTCAA
CTAGCAGACCATTATCAACAAAATACTCCAATTGGCGATGGCCCTGTCCTTTTACCAGACAACCATTACC
TGTCGACACAATCTGTCCTTTCGAAAGATCCCAACGAAAAGCGTGACCACATGGTCCTTCTTGAGTTTGT
AACTGCTGCTGGGATTACACATGGCATGGATGAGCTCTACAAAGGCGGCGAACTCAAACCGCAGGAAAAT
CCGAACGCACAAGCGATTCAGGATGATTTAAAAGATAACGATTCTGAATAAGAGAGACCGGCCGGCCGAT
CCGGCTGCTAACAAAGCCCGAAAGGAAGCTGAGTTGGCTGCTGCCACCGCTGAGCAATAACTAGCATAAC
CCCTTGGGGCCTCTAAACGGGTCTTGAGGGGTTTTTTGCTGAAAGGAGGAACTATATCCGGAT
